Addgene plasmid #188748: pMV1 pEF1a-HGF
Purpose: Vector constitutively expressing HGF
Depositing lab: Michael Bassik & Lacra Bintu. Depositing organization: Stanford University. Publication: Development of compact transcriptional effectors using high-throughput measurements in diverse contexts. Tycko J, Van MV, Aradhana, DelRosso N, Ye H, Yao D, Valbuena R, Vaughan-Jackson A, Xu X, Ludwig C, Spees K, Liu K, Gu M, Khare V, Mukund AX, Suzuki PH, Arana S, Zhang C, Du PP, Ornstein TS, Hess GT, Kamber RA, Qi LS, Khalil AS, Bintu L, Bassik MC. Nat Biotechnol. 2024 Nov 1. doi: 10.1038/s41587-024-02442-6. PubMed 39487265.
Backbone
  Vector backbone: pTwist EF1 Alpha
  Vector type: Mammalian Expression
Growth in bacteria
  Bacterial resistance: Ampicillin, 100 μg/mL
  Growth temperature: 37°C
  Growth strain: DH5alpha
  Copy number: High Copy
Gene/Insert
  Gene/Insert name: HGF
  Species: H. sapiens (human)
  Entrez Gene: HGF (a.k.a. DFNB39, F-TCF, HGFB, HPTA, SF)
  Promoter: pEF1a
  Cloning method: Restriction Enzyme; 5′ cloning site unknown (unknown if destroyed)
Terms and licenses: Academic/Nonprofit Terms; Industry Terms: Not Available to Industry
How to cite: pMV1 pEF1a-HGF was a gift from Michael Bassik & Lacra Bintu (Addgene plasmid # 188748 ; http://n2t.net/addgene:188748 ; RRID:Addgene_188748)
