[The description below was written by a language model from this plasmid's Addgene catalogue record and pLannotate feature annotations shown in this document.]
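Description:
pMV1 pEF1a-HGF is a mammalian expression plasmid of about 7.1 kb built on the pTwist EF1 Alpha backbone and designed to express human hepatocyte growth factor (HGF) constitutively. It is propagated in E. coli as a high-copy plasmid through a ColE1/pUC-type origin of replication and is selected with ampicillin via a full-length β-lactamase (AmpR) gene. No mammalian selection marker or reporter appears in the annotation, so as far as the record shows the plasmid is suited to transient transfection rather than drug-selected stable integration.

The expression cassette consists of the strong, constitutive human EF-1α promoter driving the full HGF coding sequence (roughly 2.2 kb), followed by an SV40 polyadenylation signal. HGF is a secreted growth factor that acts as the activating ligand of the MET receptor tyrosine kinase and is mitogenic for hepatocytes and many other cell types. No epitope tag or fusion partner is annotated. The cassette is insulated from the bacterial backbone: short 5′ and 3′ β-globin insulator elements, rrnG and T7 transcription terminators, and a synthetic poly(A) signal upstream of the promoter flank it, an arrangement intended to limit read-through transcription into or out of the unit. A few very short hits in the automated annotation (a fragment of an IL-2 minimal promoter just upstream of the HGF start, a β-lactamase fragment, and a piece of SV40 large T antigen next to the SV40 poly(A)) are most likely incidental matches or vector remnants rather than functional parts.

The record gives the purpose only as constitutive HGF expression. The plasmid was deposited alongside a study of compact transcriptional effectors, but its specific role there is not stated.
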