Features (pLannotate 1.2.2; 15 found; start..end, strand, type, name):
      1..589     -  rep_origin     ori: high-copy-number ColE1/pMB1/pBR322/pUC origin of replication
    761..825     -  CDS            bla(M) (fragment): β-lactamase lacking the signal sequence; bla(M); allows cytosolic expression of β-lactamase
   1335..2195    +  CDS            AmpR: β-lactamase; bla; confers resistance to ampicillin, carbenicillin, and related antibiotics
   2208..2344    +  terminator     rrnG terminator: transcription terminator from the E. coli ribosomal RNA rrnG operon (Albrechtsen et al., 1991)
   2496..2567    +  misc_feature   5' β-globin insulator: insulator upstream of the human β-globin locus (Farrell et al., 2002)
   2572..2618    -  terminator     T7 terminator: transcription terminator for bacteriophage T7 RNA polymerase
   2636..2684    -  polyA_signal   poly(A) signal: synthetic polyadenylation signal
   2721..3899    +  promoter       EF-1α promoter: strong constitutive promoter for human elongation factor EF-1α
   3970..3986    +  promoter       IL-2 promoter (fragment): minimal promoter from the human interleukin-2 gene
   3996..6179    +  CDS            HGF: HGF_HUMAN - Also known as HPTA. Experimental evidence at protein level: Swiss-Prot protein existence level 1. Potent mitogen for mature parenchymal hepatocyte cells, seems to be a hepatotrophic factor, and acts as a growth factor for a broad spectrum of tissues and cell types. Activating ligand for the receptor tyrosine kinase MET by binding to it and promoting its dimerization. From Homo sapiens (Human).
   6273..6394    -  polyA_signal   SV40 poly(A) signal: SV40 polyadenylation signal
   6417..6486    -  CDS            large T antigen (fragment): large T antigen from SV40 (simian virus 40)
   6509..6555    +  terminator     T7 terminator: transcription terminator for bacteriophage T7 RNA polymerase
   6585..6721    +  terminator     rrnG terminator: transcription terminator from the E. coli ribosomal RNA rrnG operon (Albrechtsen et al., 1991)
   6766..6837    +  misc_feature   3' β-globin insulator: insulator downstream of the human β-globin locus (Farrell et al., 2002)
>Addgene plasmid #188748 | pMV1 pEF1a-HGF | addgene full sequence | sequence record 371451 | Addgene NGS Result
TTTCCATAGGCTCCGCCCCCCTGACGAGCATCACAAAAATCGACGCTCAAGTCAGAGGTGGCGAAACCCG
ACAGGACTATAAAGATACCAGGCGTTTCCCCCTGGAAGCTCCCTCGTGCGCTCTCCTGTTCCGACCCTGC
CGCTTACCGGATACCTGTCCGCCTTTCTCCCTTCGGGAAGCGTGGCGCTTTCTCATAGCTCACGCTGTAG
GTATCTCAGTTCGGTGTAGGTCGTTCGCTCCAAGCTGGGCTGTGTGCACGAACCCCCCGTTCAGCCCGAC
CGCTGCGCCTTATCCGGTAACTATCGTCTTGAGTCCAACCCGGTAAGACACGACTTATCGCCACTGGCAG
CAGCCACTGGTAACAGGATTAGCAGAGCGAGGTATGTAGGCGGTGCTACAGAGTTCTTGAAGTGGTGGCC
TAACTACGGCTACACTAGAAGAACAGTATTTGGTATCTGCGCTCTGCTGAAGCCAGTTACCTTCGGAAAA
AGAGTTGGTAGCTCTTGATCCGGCAAACAAACCACCGCTGGTAGCGGTGGTTTTTTTGTTTGCAAGCAGC
AGATTACGCGCAGAAAAAAAGGATCTCAAGAAGATCCTTTGATCTTTTCTACGGGGTCTGACGCTCAGTG
GAACGAAAACTCACGTTAAGGGATTTTGGTCATGAGATTATCAAAAAGGATCTTCACCTAGATCCTTTTA
AATTAAAAATGAAGTTTTAAATCAATCTAAAGTATATATGAGTAAACTTGGTCTGACAGTTACCAATGCT
TAATCAGTGAGGCACCTATCTCAGCGATCTGTCTATTTCGTTCATCCATAGTTGCATTTAAATTTCCGAA
CTCTCCAAGGCCCTCGTCGGAAAATCTTCAAACCTTTCGTCCGATCCATCTTGCAGGCTACCTCTCGAAC
GAACTATCGCAAGTCTCTTGGCCGGCCTTGCGCCTTGGCTATTGCTTGGCAGCGCCTATCGCCAGGTATT
ACTCCAATCCCGAATATCCGAGATCGGGATCACCCGAGAGAAGTTCAACCTACATCCTCAATCCCGATCT
ATCCGAGATCCGAGGAATATCGAAATCGGGGCGCGCCTGGTGTACCGAGAACGATCCTCTCAGTGCGAGT
CTCGACGATCCATATCGTTGCTTGGCAGTCAGCCAGTCGGAATCCAGCTTGGGACCCAGGAAGTCCAATC
GTCAGATATTGTACTCAAGCCTGGTCACGGCAGCGTACCGATCTGTTTAAACCTAGATATTGATAGTCTG
ATCGGTCAACGTATAATCGAGTCCTAGCTTTTGCAAACATCTATCAAGAGACAGGATCAGCAGGAGGCTT
TCGCATGAGTATTCAACATTTCCGTGTCGCCCTTATTCCCTTTTTTGCGGCATTTTGCCTTCCTGTTTTT
GCTCACCCAGAAACGCTGGTGAAAGTAAAAGATGCTGAAGATCAGTTGGGTGCGCGAGTGGGTTACATCG
AACTGGATCTCAACAGCGGTAAGATCCTTGAGAGTTTTCGCCCCGAAGAACGCTTTCCAATGATGAGCAC
TTTTAAAGTTCTGCTATGTGGCGCGGTATTATCCCGTATTGACGCCGGGCAAGAGCAACTCGGTCGCCGC
ATACACTATTCTCAGAATGACTTGGTTGAGTATTCACCAGTCACAGAAAAGCATCTTACGGATGGCATGA
CAGTAAGAGAATTATGCAGTGCTGCCATAACCATGAGTGATAACACTGCGGCCAACTTACTTCTGACAAC
GATTGGAGGACCGAAGGAGCTAACCGCTTTTTTGCACAACATGGGGGATCATGTAACTCGCCTTGATCGT
TGGGAACCGGAGCTGAATGAAGCCATACCAAACGACGAGCGTGACACCACGATGCCTGTAGCAATGGCAA
CAACCTTGCGTAAACTATTAACTGGCGAACTACTTACTCTAGCTTCCCGGCAACAGTTGATAGACTGGAT
GGAGGCGGATAAAGTTGCAGGACCACTTCTGCGCTCGGCCCTTCCGGCTGGCTGGTTTATTGCTGATAAA
TCTGGAGCCGGTGAGCGTGGGTCTCGCGGTATCATTGCAGCACTGGGGCCAGATGGTAAGCCCTCCCGTA
TCGTAGTTATCTACACGACGGGGAGTCAGGCAACTATGGATGAACGAAATAGACAGATCGCTGAGATAGG
TGCCTCACTGATTAAGCATTGGTAACCGATTCTAGGTGCATTGGCGCAGAAAAAAATGCCTGATGCGACG
CTGCGCGTCTTATACTCCCACATATGCCAGATTCAGCAACGGATACGGCTTCCCCAACTTGCCCACTTCC
ATACGTGTCCTCCTTACCAGAAATTTATCCTTAAGATCCCGAATCGTTTAAACTCGACTCTGGCTCTATC
GAATCTCCGTCGTTTCGAGCTTACGCGAACAGCCGTGGCGCTCATTTGCTCGTCGGGCATCGAATCTCGT
CAGCTATCGTCAGCTTACCTTTTTGGCAGCGATCGCGGCTCCCGACATCTTGGACCATTAGCTCCACAGG
TATCTTCTTCCCTCTAGTGGTCATAACAGCAGCTTCAGCTACCTCTCAATTCAAAAAACCCCTCAAGACC
CGTTTAGAGGCCCCAAGGGGTTATGCTATCAATCGTTGCGTTACACACACAAAAAACCAACACACATCCA
TCTTCGATGGATAGCGATTTTATTATCTAACTGCTGATCGAGTGTAGCCAGATCTCGTGAGGCTCCGGTG
CCCGTCAGTGGGCAGAGCGCACATCGCCCACAGTCCCCGAGAAGTTGGGGGGAGGGGTCGGCAATTGAAC
CGGTGCCTAGAGAAGGTGGCGCGGGGTAAACTGGGAAAGTGATGTCGTGTACTGGCTCCGCCTTTTTCCC
GAGGGTGGGGGAGAACCGTATATAAGTGCACTAGTCGCCGTGAACGTTCTTTTTCGCAACGGGTTTGCCG
CCAGAACACAGGTAAGTGCCGTGTGTGGTTCCCGCGGGCCTGGCCTCTTTACGGGTTATGGCCCTTGCGT
GCCTTGAATTACTTCCACCTGGCTGCAGTACGTGATTCTTGATCCCGAGCTTCGGGTTGGAAGTGGGTGG
GAGAGTTCGTGGCCTTGCGCTTAAGGAGCCCCTTCGCCTCGTGCTTGAGTTGTGGCCTGGCCTGGGCGCT
GGGGCCGCCGCGTGCGAATCTGGTGGCACCTTCGCGCCTGTCTCGCTGCTTTCGATAAGTCTCTAGCCAT
TTAAAATTTTTGATGACCTGCTGCGACGCTTTTTTTCTGGCAAGATAGTCTTGTAAATGCGGGCCAAGAT
CAGCACACTGGTATTTCGGTTTTTGGGGCCGCGGGCGGCGACGGGGCCCGTGCGTCCCAGCGCACATGTT
CGGCGAGGCGGGGCCTGCGAGCGCGGCCACCGAGAATCGGACGGGGGTAGTCTCAAGCTGCCCGGCCTGC
TCTGGTGCCTGGCCTCGCGCCGCCGTGTATCGCCCCGCCCTGGGCGGCAAGGCTGGCCCGGTCGGCACCA
GTTGCGTGAGCGGAAAGATGGCCGCTTCCCGGCCCTGCTGCAGGGAGCACAAAATGGAGGACGCGGCGCT
CGGGAGAGCGGGCGGGTGAGTCACCCACACAAAGGAAAAGGGCCTTTCCGTCCTCAGCCGTCGCTTCATG
TGACTCCACGGAGTACCGGGCGCCGTCCAGGCACCTCGATTAGTTCTCCAGCTTTTGGAGTACGTCGTCT
TTAGGTTGGGGGGAGGGGTTTTATGCGATGGAGTTTCCCCACACTGAGTGGGTGGAGACTGAAGTTAGGC
CAGCTTGGCACTTGATGTAATTCTCCTTGGAATTTGCCCTTTTTGAGTTTGGATCTTGGTTCATTCTCAA
GCCTCAGACAGTGGTTCAAAGTTTTTTTCTTCCATTTCAGGTGTCGTGAAAACTACCCCTAAAAGCCAAA
AGATCTTTGTCGATCCTACCATCCACTCGACACACCCGCCAGCGGCCGCGTAACCTCAACTCCTGCGCCG
CCACCATGTGGGTGACCAAACTCCTGCCAGCCCTGCTGCTGCAGCATGTCCTCCTGCATCTCCTCCTGCT
CCCCATCGCCATCCCCTATGCAGAGGGACAAAGGAAAAGAAGAAATACAATTCATGAATTCAAAAAATCA
GCAAAGACTACCCTAATCAAAATAGATCCAGCACTGAAGATAAAAACCAAAAAAGTGAATACTGCAGACC
AATGTGCTAATAGATGTACTAGGAATAAAGGACTTCCATTCACTTGCAAGGCTTTTGTTTTTGATAAAGC
AAGAAAACAATGCCTCTGGTTCCCCTTCAATAGCATGTCAAGTGGAGTGAAAAAAGAATTTGGCCATGAA
TTTGACCTCTATGAAAACAAAGACTACATTAGAAACTGCATCATTGGTAAAGGACGCAGCTACAAGGGAA
CAGTATCTATCACTAAGAGTGGCATCAAATGTCAGCCCTGGAGTTCCATGATACCACACGAACACAGCTT
TTTGCCTTCGAGCTATCGGGGTAAAGACCTACAGGAAAACTACTGTCGAAATCCTCGAGGGGAAGAAGGG
GGACCCTGGTGTTTCACAAGCAATCCAGAGGTACGCTACGAAGTCTGTGACATTCCTCAGTGTTCAGAAG
TTGAATGCATGACCTGCAATGGGGAGAGTTATCGAGGTCTCATGGATCATACAGAATCAGGCAAGATTTG
TCAGCGCTGGGATCATCAGACACCACACCGGCACAAATTCTTGCCTGAAAGATATCCCGACAAGGGCTTT
GATGATAATTATTGCCGCAATCCCGATGGCCAGCCGAGGCCATGGTGCTATACTCTTGACCCTCACACCC
GCTGGGAGTACTGTGCAATTAAAACATGCGCTGACAATACTATGAATGACACTGATGTTCCTTTGGAAAC
AACTGAATGCATCCAAGGTCAAGGAGAAGGCTACAGGGGCACTGTCAATACCATTTGGAATGGAATTCCA
TGTCAGCGTTGGGATTCTCAGTATCCTCACGAGCATGACATGACTCCTGAAAATTTCAAGTGCAAGGACC
TACGAGAAAATTACTGCCGAAATCCAGATGGGTCTGAATCACCCTGGTGTTTTACCACTGATCCAAACAT
CCGAGTTGGCTACTGCTCCCAAATTCCAAACTGTGATATGTCACATGGACAAGATTGTTATCGTGGGAAT
GGCAAAAATTATATGGGCAACTTATCCCAAACAAGATCTGGACTAACATGTTCAATGTGGGACAAGAACA
TGGAAGACTTACATCGTCATATCTTCTGGGAACCAGATGCAAGTAAGCTGAATGAGAATTACTGCCGAAA
TCCAGATGATGATGCTCATGGACCCTGGTGCTACACGGGAAATCCACTCATTCCTTGGGATTATTGCCCT
ATTTCTCGTTGTGAAGGTGATACCACACCTACAATAGTCAATTTAGACCATCCCGTAATATCTTGTGCCA
AAACGAAACAATTGCGAGTTGTAAATGGGATTCCAACACGAACAAACATAGGATGGATGGTTAGTTTGAG
ATACAGAAATAAACATATCTGCGGAGGATCATTGATAAAGGAGAGTTGGGTTCTTACTGCACGACAGTGT
TTCCCTTCTCGAGACTTGAAAGATTATGAAGCTTGGCTTGGAATTCATGATGTCCACGGAAGAGGAGATG
AGAAATGCAAACAGGTTCTCAATGTTTCCCAGCTGGTATATGGCCCTGAAGGATCAGATCTGGTTTTAAT
GAAGCTTGCCAGGCCTGCTGTCCTGGATGATTTTGTTAGTACGATTGATTTACCTAATTATGGATGCACA
ATTCCTGAAAAGACCAGTTGCAGTGTTTATGGCTGGGGCTACACTGGATTGATCAACTATGATGGCCTAT
TACGAGTGGCACATCTCTATATAATGGGAAATGAGAAATGCAGCCAGCATCATCGAGGGAAGGTGACTCT
GAATGAGTCTGAAATATGTGCTGGGGCTGAAAAGATTGGATCAGGACCATGTGAGGGGGATTATGGTGGC
CCACTTGTTTGTGAGCAACATAAAATGAGAATGGTTCTTGGTGTCATTGTTCCTGGTCGTGGATGTGCCA
TTCCAAATCGTCCTGGTATTTTTGTCCGAGTAGCATATTATGCAAAATGGATACACAAAATTATTTTAAC
ATATAAGGTACCACAGTCATAGGCCTAATAAAGAGCTCAGATGCATGGGATCCGCAGGCCTCTGCTAGCT
TGACTGACTGAGATACAGCGTACCTTCAGCTCACAGACATGATAAGATACATTGATGAGTTTGGACAAAC
CACAACTAGAATGCAGTGAAAAAAATGCTTTATTTGTGAAATTTGTGATGCTATTGCTTTATTTGTAACC
ATTATAAGCTGCAATAAACAAGTTAACAACAACAATTGCATTCATTTTATGTTTCAGGTTCAGGGGGAGG
TGTGGGAGGTTTTTTAAAGCAAGTAAAACCTCTACAAATGTGGTATTGGCCCATCTCTATCGGTATCGTA
GCATAACCCCTTGGGGCCTCTAAACGGGTCTTGAGGGGTTTTTTGTGCCCCTCGGGCCGGATTGCTATCT
ACCGGCATTGGCGCAGAAAAAAATGCCTGATGCGACGCTGCGCGTCTTATACTCCCACATATGCCAGATT
CAGCAACGGATACGGCTTCCCCAACTTGCCCACTTCCATACGTGTCCTCCTTACCAGAAATTTATCCTTA
AGGTCGTCAGCTATCCTGCAGGCGATCTCTCGATTTCGATCAAGACATTCCTTTAATGGTCTTTTCTGGA
CACCACTAGGGGTCAGAAGTAGTTCATCAAACTTTCTTCCCTCCCTAATCTCATTGGTTACCTTGGGCTA
TCGAAACTTAATTAACCAGTCAAGTCAGCTACTTGGCGAGATCGACTTGTCTGGGTTTCGACTACGCTCA
GAATTGCGTCAGTCAAGTTCGATCTGGTCCTTGCTATTGCACCCGTTCTCCGATTACGAGTTTCATTTAA
ATCATGTGAGCAAAAGGCCAGCAAAAGGCCAGGAACCGTAAAAAGGCCGCGTTGCTGGCGTT
